Addgene plasmid #77146: PGM2L1 gRNA (BRDN0001145655)
Purpose: 3rd generation lentiviral gRNA plasmid targeting human PGM2L1
Depositing lab: John Doench & David Root. Depositing organization: Broad Institute. Publication: Optimized sgRNA design to maximize activity and minimize off-target effects of CRISPR-Cas9. Doench JG, Fusi N, Sullender M, Hegde M, Vaimberg EW, Donovan KF, Smith I, Tothova Z, Wilen C, Orchard R, Virgin HW, Listgarten J, Root DE. Nat Biotechnol. 2016 Jan 18. doi: 10.1038/nbt.3437. PubMed 26780180.
Backbone
  Vector backbone: lentiGuide-Puro
  Backbone manufacturer: Zhang Lab (Addgene plasmid # 52963)
  Vector type: Mammalian Expression, Lentiviral, CRISPR
  Selectable markers: Puromycin
Growth in bacteria
  Bacterial resistance: Ampicillin, 100 μg/mL
  Growth temperature: 37°C
  Growth strain: DH5alpha
  Copy number: High Copy
Gene/Insert
  Gene/Insert name: PGM2L1 (alt names: PGM2L1; NM_173582.4)
  gRNA/shRNA sequence: TACAGTAATACAGTCAACAC
  Species: H. sapiens (human)
  Entrez Gene: PGM2L1 (a.k.a. BM32A, PMMLP)
  Promoter: hU6
  Cloning method: Unknown
  Sequencing primers: 5′ U6-F; 3′ pS2-R
Terms and licenses: Academic/Nonprofit Terms; Industry Terms: Not Available to Industry
Depositor comments: The gRNA was designed to target the following Genbank reference sequence(s): NM_173582.4. Note that this plasmid does NOT contain Cas9. It should be used in conjunction with lentiCas9-Blast (Addgene #52962) or otherwise with cell lines already expressing Cas9. Browse the full kinome gRNA library at http://www.addgene.org/pooled-library/broadgpp-human-kinome/ or visit http://www.broadinstitute.org/rnai/public/ for detailed protocols and information.
How to cite: PGM2L1 gRNA (BRDN0001145655) was a gift from John Doench & David Root (Addgene plasmid # 77146 ; http://n2t.net/addgene:77146 ; RRID:Addgene_77146)
