[The description below was written by a language model from this plasmid's Addgene catalogue record and pLannotate feature annotations shown in this document.]
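Description:
PGM2L1 gRNA (BRDN0001145655) is a third-generation lentiviral guide RNA plasmid built on the lentiGuide-Puro backbone and designed to direct Streptococcus pyogenes Cas9 to the human PGM2L1 gene. It is propagated in E. coli as a high-copy plasmid through a ColE1/pUC-type origin with ampicillin selection (β-lactamase). The backbone also carries an f1 origin, an SV40 origin and poly(A) signal, and residual lac and T7/T3 promoter elements from the cloning vector.

The transfer cassette begins with a chimeric RSV promoter fused to a truncated HIV-1 5' LTR, which makes genomic RNA production Tat-independent. This is followed by the Ψ packaging signal with a partial gag sequence, the Rev response element for Rev-dependent nuclear export, and a central polypurine tract. A self-inactivating ΔU3 3' LTR closes the cassette. Within this unit, a human U6 RNA polymerase III promoter drives the 20-nucleotide PGM2L1 spacer joined to the Cas9 gRNA scaffold. Downstream, the EF-1α core promoter with its intron A expresses puromycin N-acetyltransferase, and a WPRE enhances transcript stability and expression. Transduced mammalian cells can therefore be selected with puromycin.

The plasmid does not encode Cas9, so it must be paired with a separate Cas9 lentivector or used in cells that already express the nuclease. The depositor notes that the guide was designed against a PGM2L1 RefSeq transcript and belongs to a human kinome gRNA collection. That collection is associated with work on optimising sgRNA design for higher on-target activity and fewer off-target effects. Typical use is packaging into lentivirus for stable guide delivery and knockout of PGM2L1 in human cells.
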