Features (pLannotate 1.2.2; 29 found; start..end, strand, type, name):
     14..80      +  CDS            small t antigen (fragment): SV40 (simian virus 40) small t antigen
    106..317     +  promoter       EF-1α core promoter: core promoter for human elongation factor EF-1α
    318..1256    +  intron         EF-1α intron A: intron upstream of the start codon of human EF-1α
   1278..1877    +  CDS            PuroR (fragment): puromycin N-acetyltransferase; pac from Streptomyces; confers resistance to puromycin
   1893..2481    +  misc_feature   WPRE: woodchuck hepatitis virus posttranscriptional regulatory element
   2532..2551    +  misc_feature   cPPT/CTS (fragment): central polypurine tract and central termination sequence of HIV-1
   2553..2786    +  LTR            3' LTR (ΔU3): self-inactivating 3' long terminal repeat (LTR) from HIV-1
   2864..2985    +  polyA_signal   SV40 poly(A) signal: SV40 polyadenylation signal
   3025..3160    +  rep_origin     SV40 ori: SV40 origin of replication
   3181..3199    -  promoter       T7 promoter: promoter for bacteriophage T7 RNA polymerase
   3207..3362    +  CDS            lacZα (fragment): LacZα fragment of β-galactosidase; lacZ fragment
   3367..3795    +  rep_origin     f1 ori (sequence partly withheld): f1 bacteriophage origin of replication; arrow indicates direction of (+) strand synthesis
   3848..3952    +  promoter       AmpR promoter: bla
   3953..4813    +  CDS            AmpR: β-lactamase; bla; confers resistance to ampicillin, carbenicillin, and related antibiotics
   4984..5572    +  rep_origin     ori: high-copy-number ColE1/pMB1/pBR322/pUC origin of replication
   5755..5847    +  CDS            lacI (fragment): lac repressor; lacI; The lac repressor binds to the lac operator to inhibit transcription in E. coli. This inhibition can be relieved by adding lactose or isopropyl-β-D-thiogalactopyranoside (IPTG).
   5860..5881    +  protein_bind   CAP binding site: CAP binding activates transcription in the presence of cAMP. E. coli catabolite activator protein
   5896..5926    +  promoter       lac promoter: promoter for the E. coli lac operon
   5934..5950    +  protein_bind   lac operator: The lac repressor binds to the lac operator to inhibit transcription in E. coli. This inhibition can be relieved by adding lactose or isopropyl-β-D-thiogalactopyranoside (IPTG). lac repressor encoded by lacI
   5995..6013    +  promoter       T3 promoter: promoter for bacteriophage T3 RNA polymerase
   6041..6267    +  promoter       RSV promoter: Rous sarcoma virus enhancer/promoter
   6268..6448    +  LTR            5' LTR (truncated): truncated 5' long terminal repeat (LTR) from HIV-1
   6495..6620    +  misc_feature   HIV-1 Ψ: packaging signal of human immunodeficiency virus type 1
   6604..6967    +  CDS            HIV-1 gag (fragment): gag protein from human immunodeficiency virus 1; gag
   7113..7346    +  misc_feature   RRE: The Rev response element (RRE) of HIV-1 allows for Rev-dependent mRNA export from the nucleus to the cytoplasm.
   7723..7749    +  CDS            Rev (fragment): human immunodeficiency virus 1 (HIV-1) Rev protein; rev; enhances nuclear export of unspliced and incompletely spliced viral mRNAs
   7753..7993    +  promoter       U6 promoter: RNA polymerase III promoter for human U6 snRNA
   8023..8098    +  misc_RNA       gRNA scaffold: guide RNA scaffold for the Streptococcus pyogenes CRISPR/Cas9 system
   8154..8271    +  misc_feature   cPPT/CTS: central polypurine tract and central termination sequence of HIV-1
>Addgene plasmid #77146 | PGM2L1 gRNA (BRDN0001145655) | addgene full sequence | sequence record 187204 | Addgene Assembled Sequence
CCCGGGTGCAAAGATGGATAAAGTTTTAAACAGAGAGGAATCTTTGCAGCTAATGGACCTTCTAGGTCTT
GAAAGGAGTGGGAATTGGCTCCGGTGCCCGTCAGTGGGCAGAGCGCACATCGCCCACAGTCCCCGAGAAG
TTGGGGGGAGGGGTCGGCAATTGATCCGGTGCCTAGAGAAGGTGGCGCGGGGTAAACTGGGAAAGTGATG
TCGTGTACTGGCTCCGCCTTTTTCCCGAGGGTGGGGGAGAACCGTATATAAGTGCAGTAGTCGCCGTGAA
CGTTCTTTTTCGCAACGGGTTTGCCGCCAGAACACAGGTAAGTGCCGTGTGTGGTTCCCGCGGGCCTGGC
CTCTTTACGGGTTATGGCCCTTGCGTGCCTTGAATTACTTCCACCTGGCTGCAGTACGTGATTCTTGATC
CCGAGCTTCGGGTTGGAAGTGGGTGGGAGAGTTCGAGGCCTTGCGCTTAAGGAGCCCCTTCGCCTCGTGC
TTGAGTTGAGGCCTGGCCTGGGCGCTGGGGCCGCCGCGTGCGAATCTGGTGGCACCTTCGCGCCTGTCTC
GCTGCTTTCGATAAGTCTCTAGCCATTTAAAATTTTTGATGACCTGCTGCGACGCTTTTTTTCTGGCAAG
ATAGTCTTGTAAATGCGGGCCAAGATCTGCACACTGGTATTTCGGTTTTTGGGGCCGCGGGCGGCGACGG
GGCCCGTGCGTCCCAGCGCACATGTTCGGCGAGGCGGGGCCTGCGAGCGCGGCCACCGAGAATCGGACGG
GGGTAGTCTCAAGCTGGCCGGCCTGCTCTGGTGCCTGGCCTCGCGCCGCCGTGTATCGCCCCGCCCTGGG
CGGCAAGGCTGGCCCGGTCGGCACCAGTTGCGTGAGCGGAAAGATGGCCGCTTCCCGGCCCTGCTGCAGG
GAGCTCAAAATGGAGGACGCGGCGCTCGGGAGAGCGGGCGGGTGAGTCACCCACACAAAGGAAAAGGGCC
TTTCCGTCCTCAGCCGTCGCTTCATGTGACTCCACGGAGTACCGGGCGCCGTCCAGGCACCTCGATTAGT
TCTCGAGCTTTTGGAGTACGTCGTCTTTAGGTTGGGGGGAGGGGTTTTATGCGATGGAGTTTCCCCACAC
TGAGTGGGTGGAGACTGAAGTTAGGCCAGCTTGGCACTTGATGTAATTCTCCTTGGAATTTGCCCTTTTT
GAGTTTGGATCTTGGTTCATTCTCAAGCCTCAGACAGTGGTTCAAAGTTTTTTTCTTCCATTTCAGGTGT
CGTGACGTACGGCCACCATGACCGAGTACAAGCCCACGGTGCGCCTCGCCACCCGCGACGACGTCCCCAG
GGCCGTACGCACCCTCGCCGCCGCGTTCGCCGACTACCCCGCCACGCGCCACACCGTCGATCCGGACCGC
CACATCGAGCGGGTCACCGAGCTGCAAGAACTCTTCCTCACGCGCGTCGGGCTCGACATCGGCAAGGTGT
GGGTCGCGGACGACGGCGCCGCCGTGGCGGTCTGGACCACGCCGGAGAGCGTCGAAGCGGGGGCGGTGTT
CGCCGAGATCGGCCCGCGCATGGCCGAGTTGAGCGGTTCCCGGCTGGCCGCGCAGCAACAGATGGAAGGC
CTCCTGGCGCCGCACCGGCCCAAGGAGCCCGCGTGGTTCCTGGCCACCGTCGGAGTCTCGCCCGACCACC
AGGGCAAGGGTCTGGGCAGCGCCGTCGTGCTCCCCGGAGTGGAGGCGGCCGAGCGCGCCGGGGTGCCCGC
CTTCCTGGAGACCTCCGCGCCCCGCAACCTCCCCTTCTACGAGCGGCTCGGCTTCACCGTCACCGCCGAC
GTCGAGGTGCCCGAAGGACCGCGCACCTGGTGCATGACCCGCAAGCCCGGTGCCTGAACGCGTTAAGTCG
ACAATCAACCTCTGGATTACAAAATTTGTGAAAGATTGACTGGTATTCTTAACTATGTTGCTCCTTTTAC
GCTATGTGGATACGCTGCTTTAATGCCTTTGTATCATGCTATTGCTTCCCGTATGGCTTTCATTTTCTCC
TCCTTGTATAAATCCTGGTTGCTGTCTCTTTATGAGGAGTTGTGGCCCGTTGTCAGGCAACGTGGCGTGG
TGTGCACTGTGTTTGCTGACGCAACCCCCACTGGTTGGGGCATTGCCACCACCTGTCAGCTCCTTTCCGG
GACTTTCGCTTTCCCCCTCCCTATTGCCACGGCGGAACTCATCGCCGCCTGCCTTGCCCGCTGCTGGACA
GGGGCTCGGCTGTTGGGCACTGACAATTCCGTGGTGTTGTCGGGGAAATCATCGTCCTTTCCTTGGCTGC
TCGCCTGTGTTGCCACCTGGATTCTGCGCGGGACGTCCTTCTGCTACGTCCCTTCGGCCCTCAATCCAGC
GGACCTTCCTTCCCGCGGCCTGCTGCCGGCTCTGCGGCCTCTTCCGCGTCTTCGCCTTCGCCCTCAGACG
AGTCGGATCTCCCTTTGGGCCGCCTCCCCGCGTCGACTTTAAGACCAATGACTTACAAGGCAGCTGTAGA
TCTTAGCCACTTTTTAAAAGAAAAGGGGGGACTGGAAGGGCTAATTCACTCCCAACGAAGACAAGATCTG
CTTTTTGCTTGTACTGGGTCTCTCTGGTTAGACCAGATCTGAGCCTGGGAGCTCTCTGGCTAACTAGGGA
ACCCACTGCTTAAGCCTCAATAAAGCTTGCCTTGAGTGCTTCAAGTAGTGTGTGCCCGTCTGTTGTGTGA
CTCTGGTAACTAGAGATCCCTCAGACCCTTTTAGTCAGTGTGGAAAATCTCTAGCAGTACGTATAGTAGT
TCATGTCATCTTATTATTCAGTATTTATAACTTGCAAAGAAATGAATATCAGAGAGTGAGAGGAACTTGT
TTATTGCAGCTTATAATGGTTACAAATAAAGCAATAGCATCACAAATTTCACAAATAAAGCATTTTTTTC
ACTGCATTCTAGTTGTGGTTTGTCCAAACTCATCAATGTATCTTATCATGTCTGGCTCTAGCTATCCCGC
CCCTAACTCCGCCCATCCCGCCCCTAACTCCGCCCAGTTCCGCCCATTCTCCGCCCCATGGCTGACTAAT
TTTTTTTATTTATGCAGAGGCCGAGGCCGCCTCGGCCTCTGAGCTATTCCAGAAGTAGTGAGGAGGCTTT
TTTGGAGGCCTAGGGACGTACCCAATTCGCCCTATAGTGAGTCGTATTACGCGCGCTCACTGGCCGTCGT
TTTACAACGTCGTGACTGGGAAAACCCTGGCGTTACCCAACTTAATCGCCTTGCAGCACATCCCCCTTTC
GCCAGCTGGCGTAATAGCGAAGAGGCCCGCACCGATCGCCCTTCCCAACAGTTGCGCAGCCTGAATGGCG
AATGGG
[124 nt withheld, positions 3367-3490]
C
[91 nt withheld, positions 3492-3582]
A
[49 nt withheld, positions 3584-3632]
CCTTTGACGTTGGAGTCCACGTTCTTT
[37 nt withheld, positions 3660-3696]
ACCCTATCTCGGTCTATTCTTTTGATTTATAAGGGATTTTGCCGATTTCGGCCTATTGGTTAAAAAATGA
GCTGATTTAACAAAAATTTAACGCGAATTTTAACAAAATATTAACGCTTACAATTTAGGTGGCACTTTTC
GGGGAAATGTGCGCGGAACCCCTATTTGTTTATTTTTCTAAATACATTCAAATATGTATCCGCTCATGAG
ACAATAACCCTGATAAATGCTTCAATAATATTGAAAAAGGAAGAGTATGAGTATTCAACATTTCCGTGTC
GCCCTTATTCCCTTTTTTGCGGCATTTTGCCTTCCTGTTTTTGCTCACCCAGAAACGCTGGTGAAAGTAA
AAGATGCTGAAGATCAGTTGGGTGCACGAGTGGGTTACATCGAACTGGATCTCAACAGCGGTAAGATCCT
TGAGAGTTTTCGCCCCGAAGAACGTTTTCCAATGATGAGCACTTTTAAAGTTCTGCTATGTGGCGCGGTA
TTATCCCGTATTGACGCCGGGCAAGAGCAACTCGGTCGCCGCATACACTATTCTCAGAATGACTTGGTTG
AGTACTCACCAGTCACAGAAAAGCATCTTACGGATGGCATGACAGTAAGAGAATTATGCAGTGCTGCCAT
AACCATGAGTGATAACACTGCGGCCAACTTACTTCTGACAACGATCGGAGGACCGAAGGAGCTAACCGCT
TTTTTGCACAACATGGGGGATCATGTAACTCGCCTTGATCGTTGGGAACCGGAGCTGAATGAAGCCATAC
CAAACGACGAGCGTGACACCACGATGCCTGTAGCAATGGCAACAACGTTGCGCAAACTATTAACTGGCGA
ACTACTTACTCTAGCTTCCCGGCAACAATTAATAGACTGGATGGAGGCGGATAAAGTTGCAGGACCACTT
CTGCGCTCGGCCCTTCCGGCTGGCTGGTTTATTGCTGATAAATCTGGAGCCGGTGAGCGTGGGTCTCGCG
GTATCATTGCAGCACTGGGGCCAGATGGTAAGCCCTCCCGTATCGTAGTTATCTACACGACGGGGAGTCA
GGCAACTATGGATGAACGAAATAGACAGATCGCTGAGATAGGTGCCTCACTGATTAAGCATTGGTAACTG
TCAGACCAAGTTTACTCATATATACTTTAGATTGATTTAAAACTTCATTTTTAATTTAAAAGGATCTAGG
TGAAGATCCTTTTTGATAATCTCATGACCAAAATCCCTTAACGTGAGTTTTCGTTCCACTGAGCGTCAGA
CCCCGTAGAAAAGATCAAAGGATCTTCTTGAGATCCTTTTTTTCTGCGCGTAATCTGCTGCTTGCAAACA
AAAAAACCACCGCTACCAGCGGTGGTTTGTTTGCCGGATCAAGAGCTACCAACTCTTTTTCCGAAGGTAA
CTGGCTTCAGCAGAGCGCAGATACCAAATACTGTTCTTCTAGTGTAGCCGTAGTTAGGCCACCACTTCAA
GAACTCTGTAGCACCGCCTACATACCTCGCTCTGCTAATCCTGTTACCAGTGGCTGCTGCCAGTGGCGAT
AAGTCGTGTCTTACCGGGTTGGACTCAAGACGATAGTTACCGGATAAGGCGCAGCGGTCGGGCTGAACGG
GGGGTTCGTGCACACAGCCCAGCTTGGAGCGAACGACCTACACCGAACTGAGATACCTACAGCGTGAGCT
ATGAGAAAGCGCCACGCTTCCCGAAGGGAGAAAGGCGGACAGGTATCCGGTAAGCGGCAGGGTCGGAACA
GGAGAGCGCACGAGGGAGCTTCCAGGGGGAAACGCCTGGTATCTTTATAGTCCTGTCGGGTTTCGCCACC
TCTGACTTGAGCGTCGATTTTTGTGATGCTCGTCAGGGGGGCGGAGCCTATGGAAAAACGCCAGCAACGC
GGCCTTTTTACGGTTCCTGGCCTTTTGCTGGCCTTTTGCTCACATGTTCTTTCCTGCGTTATCCCCTGAT
TCTGTGGATAACCGTATTACCGCCTTTGAGTGAGCTGATACCGCTCGCCGCAGCCGAACGACCGAGCGCA
GCGAGTCAGTGAGCGAGGAAGCGGAAGAGCGCCCAATACGCAAACCGCCTCTCCCCGCGCGTTGGCCGAT
TCATTAATGCAGCTGGCACGACAGGTTTCCCGACTGGAAAGCGGGCAGTGAGCGCAACGCAATTAATGTG
AGTTAGCTCACTCATTAGGCACCCCAGGCTTTACACTTTATGCTTCCGGCTCGTATGTTGTGTGGAATTG
TGAGCGGATAACAATTTCACACAGGAAACAGCTATGACCATGATTACGCCAAGCGCGCAATTAACCCTCA
CTAAAGGGAACAAAAGCTGGAGCTGCAAGCTTAATGTAGTCTTATGCAATACTCTTGTAGTCTTGCAACA
TGGTAACGATGAGTTAGCAACATGCCTTACAAGGAGAGAAAAAGCACCGTGCATGCCGATTGGTGGAAGT
AAGGTGGTACGATCGTGCCTTATTAGGAAGGCAACAGACGGGTCTGACATGGATTGGACGAACCACTGAA
TTGCCGCATTGCAGAGATATTGTATTTAAGTGCCTAGCTCGATACATAAACGGGTCTCTCTGGTTAGACC
AGATCTGAGCCTGGGAGCTCTCTGGCTAACTAGGGAACCCACTGCTTAAGCCTCAATAAAGCTTGCCTTG
AGTGCTTCAAGTAGTGTGTGCCCGTCTGTTGTGTGACTCTGGTAACTAGAGATCCCTCAGACCCTTTTAG
TCAGTGTGGAAAATCTCTAGCAGTGGCGCCCGAACAGGGACTTGAAAGCGAAAGGGAAACCAGAGGAGCT
CTCTCGACGCAGGACTCGGCTTGCTGAAGCGCGCACGGCAAGAGGCGAGGGGCGGCGACTGGTGAGTACG
CCAAAAATTTTGACTAGCGGAGGCTAGAAGGAGAGAGATGGGTGCGAGAGCGTCAGTATTAAGCGGGGGA
GAATTAGATCGCGATGGGAAAAAATTCGGTTAAGGCCAGGGGGAAAGAAAAAATATAAATTAAAACATAT
AGTATGGGCAAGCAGGGAGCTAGAACGATTCGCAGTTAATCCTGGCCTGTTAGAAACATCAGAAGGCTGT
AGACAAATACTGGGACAGCTACAACCATCCCTTCAGACAGGATCAGAAGAACTTAGATCATTATATAATA
CAGTAGCAACCCTCTATTGTGTGCATCAAAGGATAGAGATAAAAGACACCAAGGAAGCTTTAGACAAGAT
AGAGGAAGAGCAAAACAAAAGTAAGACCACCGCACAGCAAGCGGCCGCTGATCTTCAGACCTGGAGGAGG
AGATATGAGGGACAATTGGAGAAGTGAATTATATAAATATAAAGTAGTAAAAATTGAACCATTAGGAGTA
GCACCCACCAAGGCAAAGAGAAGAGTGGTGCAGAGAGAAAAAAGAGCAGTGGGAATAGGAGCTTTGTTCC
TTGGGTTCTTGGGAGCAGCAGGAAGCACTATGGGCGCAGCGTCAATGACGCTGACGGTACAGGCCAGACA
ATTATTGTCTGGTATAGTGCAGCAGCAGAACAATTTGCTGAGGGCTATTGAGGCGCAACAGCATCTGTTG
CAACTCACAGTCTGGGGCATCAAGCAGCTCCAGGCAAGAATCCTGGCTGTGGAAAGATACCTAAAGGATC
AACAGCTCCTGGGGATTTGGGGTTGCTCTGGAAAACTCATTTGCACCACTGCTGTGCCTTGGAATGCTAG
TTGGAGTAATAAATCTCTGGAACAGATTTGGAATCACACGACCTGGATGGAGTGGGACAGAGAAATTAAC
AATTACACAAGCTTAATACACTCCTTAATTGAAGAATCGCAAAACCAGCAAGAAAAGAATGAACAAGAAT
TATTGGAATTAGATAAATGGGCAAGTTTGTGGAATTGGTTTAACATAACAAATTGGCTGTGGTATATAAA
ATTATTCATAATGATAGTAGGAGGCTTGGTAGGTTTAAGAATAGTTTTTGCTGTACTTTCTATAGTGAAT
AGAGTTAGGCAGGGATATTCACCATTATCGTTTCAGACCCACCTCCCAACCCCGAGGGGACCCAGAGAGG
GCCTATTTCCCATGATTCCTTCATATTTGCATATACGATACAAGGCTGTTAGAGAGATAATTAGAATTAA
TTTGACTGTAAACACAAAGATATTAGTACAAAATACGTGACGTAGAAAGTAATAATTTCTTGGGTAGTTT
GCAGTTTTAAAATTATGTTTTAAAATGGACTATCATATGCTTACCGTAACTTGAAAGTATTTCGATTTCT
TGGCTTTATATATCTTGTGGAAAGGACGAAACACCGTACAGTAATACAGTCAACACGTTTTAGAGCTAGA
AATAGCAAGTTAAAATAAGGCTAGTCCGTTATCAACTTGAAAAAGTGGCACCGAGTCGGTGCTTTTTTAA
GCTTGGCGTAACTAGATCTTGAGACAAATGGCAGTATTCATCCACAATTTTAAAAGAAAAGGGGGGATTG
GGGGGTACAGTGCAGGGGAAAGAATAGTAGACATAATAGCAACAGACATACAAACTAAAGAATTACAAAA
ACAAATTACAAAAATTCAAAATTTTCGGGTTTATTACAGGGACAGCAGAGATCCACTTTGGCGCCGGCTC
GAGGGGG
