>Addgene plasmid #77146 | PGM2L1 gRNA (BRDN0001145655) | depositor partial sequence | sequence record 144606 | Target Sequence
TACAGTAATACAGTCAACAC
