>Addgene plasmid #77146 | PGM2L1 gRNA (BRDN0001145655) | addgene partial sequence | sequence record 187203 | hU6-F
CGTAGAAAGTAATAATTTCTTGGGTAGTTTGCAGTTTTAAAATTATGTTTTAAAATGGACTATCATATGC
TTACCGTAACTTGAAAGTATTTCGATTTCTTGGCTTTATATATCTTGTGGAAAGGACGAAACACCGTACA
GTAATACAGTCAACACGTTTTAGAGCTAGAAATAGCAAGTTAAAATAAGGCTAGTCCGTTATCAACTTGA
AAAAGTGGCACCGAGTCGGTGCTTTTTTAAGCTTGGCGTAACTAGATCTTGAGACAAATGGCAGTATTCA
TCCACAATTTTAAAAGAAAAGGGGGGATTGGGGGGTACAGTGCAGGGGAAAGAATAGTAGACATAATAGC
AACAGACATACAAACTAAAGAATTACAAAAACAAATTACAAAAATTCAAAATTTTCGGGTTTATTACAGG
GACAGCAGAGATCCACTTTGGCGCCGGCTCGAGGGGGCCCGGGTGCAAAGATGGATAAAGTTTTAAACAG
AGAGGAATCTTTGCAGCTAATGGACCTTCTAGGTCTTGAAAGGAGTGGGAATTGGCTCCGGTGCCCGTCA
GTGGGCAGAG
